>Addgene plasmid #138928 | pPD933 ZF37x5-Compact_EYFP | addgene full sequence | sequence record 324549 | Addgene NGS Result
GTGCCACCTGACGTCGACGGATCGGGAGATCTGCGAGTCAGTGCAGACGGCAAGTGGTCGAGTGCCACGC
TGAGGACGTGTGATCTGAGGACGTGTGCTTTGAGGACGTGTAGCCTGAGGACGTGTGCCGTGAGGACGTG
TACGCTCTCTAGAGGGTATATAATGGGGGCCACTAGTCTACTACCAGAGCTCATCGCTAGCGCCACCATG
GTGAGCAAGGGCGAGGAGCTGTTCACCGGGGTGGTGCCCATCCTGGTCGAGCTGGACGGCGACGTAAACG
GCCACAAGTTCAGCGTGTCCGGCGAGGGCGAGGGCGATGCCACCTACGGCAAGCTGACCCTGAAGTTCAT
CTGCACCACCGGCAAGCTGCCCGTGCCCTGGCCCACCCTCGTGACCACCTTCGGCTACGGCCTGCAGTGC
TTCGCCCGCTACCCCGACCACATGAAGCAGCACGACTTCTTCAAGTCCGCCATGCCCGAAGGCTACGTCC
AGGAGCGCACCATCTTCTTCAAGGACGACGGCAACTACAAGACCCGCGCCGAGGTGAAGTTCGAGGGCGA
CACCCTGGTGAACCGCATCGAGCTGAAGGGCATCGACTTCAAGGAGGACGGCAACATCCTGGGGCACAAG
CTGGAGTACAACTACAACAGCCACAACGTCTATATCATGGCCGACAAGCAGAAGAACGGCATCAAGGTGA
ACTTCAAGATCCGCCACAACATCGAGGACGGCAGCGTGCAGCTCGCCGACCACTACCAGCAGAACACCCC
CATCGGCGACGGCCCCGTGCTGCTGCCCGACAACCACTACCTGAGCTACCAGTCCGCCCTGAGCAAAGAC
CCCAACGAGAAGCGCGATCACATGGTCCTGCTGGAGTTCGTGACCGCCGCCGGGATCACTCTCGGCATGG
ACGAGCTGTACAAGTAGGCGGCCGCTCGAGTCTAGAGGGCCCGTTTAAACCCGCTGATCAGCCTCGACTG
TGCCTTCTAGTTGCCAGCCATCTGTTGTTTGCCCCTCCCCCGTGCCTTCCTTGACCCTGGAAGGTGCCAC
TCCCACTGTCCTTTCCTAATAAAATGAGGAAATTGCATCGCATTGTCTGAGTAGGTGTCATTCTATTCTG
GGGGGTGGGGTGGGGCAGGACAGCAAGGGGGAGGATTGGGAAGTCAATAGCAGGCATGCTGGGGATGCGG
TGGGCTCTATGGCTTCTGAGGCGGAAAGAACCAGCTGGGGCTCTAGGGGGTATCCCC
[124 nt withheld, positions 1248-1371]
C
[91 nt withheld, positions 1373-1463]
A
[49 nt withheld, positions 1465-1513]
CCTTTGACGTTGGAGTCCACGTTCTTT
[37 nt withheld, positions 1541-1577]
ACCCTATCTCGGTCTATTCTTTTGATTTATAAGGGATTTTGCCGATTTCGGCCTATTGGTTAAAAAATGA
GCTGATTTAACAAAAATTTAACGCGAATTAATTCTGTGGAATGTGTGTCAGTTAGGCTCAATTAGTCAGC
AACCATAGTCCCGCCCCTAACTCCGCCCATCCCGCCCCTAACTCCGCCCAGTTCCGCCCATTCTCCGCCC
CATGGCTGACTAATTTTTTTTATTTATGCAGAGGCCGAGGCCGCCTCTGCCTCTGAGCTATTCCAGAAGT
AGTGAGGAGGCTTTTTTGGAGGCCTAGGCTTTTGCAAAAAGCTCCCGGGAGCTTGTATATCCATTTTCGG
AGGTTGGGCTTCGGAATCGTTTTCCGGGACGCCGGCTGGATGATCCTCCAGCGCGGGGATCTCATGCTGG
AGTTCTTCGCCCACCCCAACTTGTTTATTGCAGCTTATAATGGTTACAAATAAAGCAATAGCATCACAAA
TTTCACAAATAAAGCATTTTTTTCACTGCATTCTAGTTGTGGTTTGTCCAAACTCATCAATGTATCTTAT
CATGTCTGTATACCGTCGACCTCTAGCTAGAGCTTGGCGTAATCATGGTCATAGCTGTTTCCTGTGTGAA
ATTGTTATCCGCTCACAATTCCACACAACATACGAGCCGGAAGCATAAAGTGTAAAGCCTGGGGTGCCTA
ATGAGTGAGCTAACTCACATTAATTGCGTTGCGCTCACTGCCCGCTTTCCAGTCGGGAAACCTGTCGTGC
CAGCTGCATTAATGAATCGGCCAACGCGCGGGGAGAGGCGGTTTGCGTATTGGGCGCTCTTCCGCTTCCT
CGCTCACTGACTCGCTGCGCTCGGTCGTTCGGCTGCGGCGAGCGGTATCAGCTCACTCAAAGGCGGTAAT
ACGGTTATCCACAGAATCAGGGGATAACGCAGGAAAGAACATGTGAGCAAAAGGCCAGCAAAAGGCCAGG
AACCGTAAAAAGGCCGCGTTGCTGGCGTTTTTCCATAGGCTCCGCCCCCCTGACGAGCATCACAAAAATC
GACGCTCAAGTCAGAGGTGGCGAAACCCGACAGGACTATAAAGATACCAGGCGTTTCCCCCTGGAAGCTC
CCTCGTGCGCTCTCCTGTTCCGACCCTGCCGCTTACCGGATACCTGTCCGCCTTTCTCCCTTCGGGAAGC
GTGGCGCTTTCTCATAGCTCACGCTGTAGGTATCTCAGTTCGGTGTAGGTCGTTCGCTCCAAGCTGGGCT
GTGTGCACGAACCCCCCGTTCAGCCCGACCGCTGCGCCTTATCCGGTAACTATCGTCTTGAGTCCAACCC
GGTAAGACACGACTTATCGCCACTGGCAGCAGCCACTGGTAACAGGATTAGCAGAGCGAGGTATGTAGGC
GGTGCTACAGAGTTCTTGAAGTGGTGGCCTAACTACGGCTACACTAGAAGAACAGTATTTGGTATCTGCG
CTCTGCTGAAGCCAGTTACCTTCGGAAAAAGAGTTGGTAGCTCTTGATCCGGCAAACAAACCACCGCTGG
TAGCGGTGGTTTTTTTGTTTGCAAGCAGCAGATTACGCGCAGAAAAAAAGGATCTCAAGAAGATCCTTTG
ATCTTTTCTACGGGGTCTGACGCTCAGTGGAACGAAAACTCACGTTAAGGGATTTTGGTCATGAGATTAT
CAAAAAGGATCTTCACCTAGATCCTTTTAAATTAAAAATGAAGTTTTAAATCAATCTAAAGTATATATGA
GTAAACTTGGTCTGACAGTTACCAATGCTTAATCAGTGAGGCACCTATCTCAGCGATCTGTCTATTTCGT
TCATCCATAGTTGCCTGACTCCCCGTCGTGTAGATAACTACGATACGGGAGGGCTTACCATCTGGCCCCA
GTGCTGCAATGATACCGCGAGATCCACGCTCACCGGCTCCAGATTTATCAGCAATAAACCAGCCAGCCGG
AAGGGCCGAGCGCAGAAGTGGTCCTGCAACTTTATCCGCCTCCATCCAGTCTATTAATTGTTGCCGGGAA
GCTAGAGTAAGTAGTTCGCCAGTTAATAGTTTGCGCAACGTTGTTGCCATTGCTACAGGCATCGTGGTGT
CACGCTCGTCGTTTGGTATGGCTTCATTCAGCTCCGGTTCCCAACGATCAAGGCGAGTTACATGATCCCC
CATGTTGTGCAAAAAAGCGGTTAGCTCCTTCGGTCCTCCGATCGTTGTCAGAAGTAAGTTGGCCGCAGTG
TTATCACTCATGGTTATGGCAGCACTGCATAATTCTCTTACTGTCATGCCATCCGTAAGATGCTTTTCTG
TGACTGGTGAGTACTCAACCAAGTCATTCTGAGAATAGTGTATGCGGCGACCGAGTTGCTCTTGCCCGGC
GTCAATACGGGATAATACCGCGCCACATAGCAGAACTTTAAAAGTGCTCATCATTGGAAAACGTTCTTCG
GGGCGAAAACTCTCAAGGATCTTACCGCTGTTGAGATCCAGTTCGATGTAACCCACTCGTGCACCCAACT
GATCTTCAGCATCTTTTACTTTCACCAGCGTTTCTGGGTGAGCAAAAACAGGAAGGCAAAATGCCGCAAA
AAAGGGAATAAGGGCGACACGGAAATGTTGAATACTCATACTCTTCCTTTTTCAATATTATTGAAGCATT
TATCAGGGTTATTGTCTCATGAGCGGATACATATTTGAATGTATTTAGAAAAATAAACAAATAGGGGTTC
CGCGCACATTTCCCCGAAAA
Features (pLannotate 1.2.2; 16 found; start..end, strand, type, name):
    150..166     +  promoter       minP (fragment): minimal TATA-box promoter with low basal activity
    208..924     +  CDS            EYFP: EYFP is a basic (constitutively fluorescent) green/yellow fluorescent protein published in 1996, derived from Aequorea victoria. It is reported to be a very rapidly-maturing weak dimer with high acid sensitivity.
    978..1089    +  polyA_signal   bGH poly(A) signal: bovine growth hormone polyadenylation signal
   1206..1227    +  promoter       SV40 promoter (fragment): SV40 enhancer and early promoter
   1248..1676    +  rep_origin     f1 ori (sequence partly withheld): f1 bacteriophage origin of replication; arrow indicates direction of (+) strand synthesis
   1681..1703    +  promoter       SV40 promoter (fragment): SV40 enhancer and early promoter
   1704..1895    +  promoter       SV40 promoter: SV40 early promoter
   1922..2020    +  CDS            ble (fragment): BLE_KLEPN - Experimental evidence at protein level: Swiss-Prot protein existence level 1. Binding protein with a strong affinity to the bleomycin family of antibiotics. Binds to CL990; an antimitotic-antibiotic compound. From Klebsiella pneumoniae.
   2015..2136    +  polyA_signal   SV40 poly(A) signal: SV40 polyadenylation signal
   2209..2225    -  protein_bind   lac operator: The lac repressor binds to the lac operator to inhibit transcription in E. coli. This inhibition can be relieved by adding lactose or isopropyl-β-D-thiogalactopyranoside (IPTG). lac repressor encoded by lacI
   2233..2263    -  promoter       lac promoter: promoter for the E. coli lac operon
   2278..2299    -  protein_bind   CAP binding site: CAP binding activates transcription in the presence of cAMP. E. coli catabolite activator protein
   2312..2404    -  CDS            lacI (fragment): lac repressor; lacI; The lac repressor binds to the lac operator to inhibit transcription in E. coli. This inhibition can be relieved by adding lactose or isopropyl-β-D-thiogalactopyranoside (IPTG).
   2587..3175    -  rep_origin     ori: high-copy-number ColE1/pMB1/pBR322/pUC origin of replication
   3346..4206    -  CDS            AmpR: β-lactamase; bla; confers resistance to ampicillin, carbenicillin, and related antibiotics
   4207..4311    -  promoter       AmpR promoter: bla
