[The description below was written by a language model from this plasmid's Addgene catalogue record and pLannotate feature annotations shown in this document.]
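Description:
pPD933 ZF37x5-Compact_EYFP is a 4,327 bp mammalian expression plasmid built on the pPD540 Reporter Template v3 backbone. It serves as a fluorescent reporter within the COMET toolkit for composing customizable genetic programs in mammalian cells. It is propagated in E. coli as a high-copy plasmid through a ColE1/pUC-type origin and is selected with ampicillin via the β-lactamase gene and its native promoter. An f1 phage origin is also present, along with vestigial lac promoter/operator, CAP site and lacI fragments typical of the parental cloning backbone.

The payload is a synthetic inducible promoter, ZF37x5-Compact, cloned between retained BglII and NheI sites. The name suggests five binding sites for the zinc-finger domain ZF37 in a closely spaced ("compact") arrangement, but these sites are not individually annotated in the feature table. What the table does show is a fragment of a minimal TATA-box promoter with low basal activity, lying just upstream of the EYFP coding sequence, which is followed by the bovine growth hormone polyadenylation signal. In this design, EYFP should be expressed only weakly on its own and should rise when a matching zinc-finger transcription factor is supplied, presumably from a separate construct, so that fluorescence reports promoter activity.

Downstream there is an SV40 early promoter and SV40 poly(A) signal flanking only a short fragment of a bleomycin-resistance (ble) gene. The plasmid therefore does not appear to carry an intact mammalian selection marker. It is best suited to transient transfection assays that characterise zinc-finger activators or repressors and the genetic circuits built from them.
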