Addgene plasmid #138928: pPD933 ZF37x5-Compact_EYFP
Purpose: EYFP reporter vector for the ZF37x5-Compact promoter
Depositing lab: Joshua Leonard. Depositing organization: Northwestern University. Publication: The COMET toolkit for composing customizable genetic programs in mammalian cells. Donahue PS, Draut JW, Muldoon JJ, Edelstein HI, Bagheri N, Leonard JN. Nat Commun. 2020 Feb 7;11(1):779. doi: 10.1038/s41467-019-14147-5. PubMed 32034124.
Backbone
  Vector backbone: pPD540 Reporter Template v3
  Vector type: Mammalian Expression, Synthetic Biology
Growth in bacteria
  Bacterial resistance: Ampicillin, 100 μg/mL
  Growth temperature: 37°C
  Growth strain: DH5alpha
  Copy number: High Copy
Gene/Insert
  Gene/Insert name: ZF37x5-Compact
  Species: Synthetic
  Promoter: ZF37x5-Compact
  Cloning method: Restriction Enzyme; 5′ cloning site BglII (not destroyed); 3′ cloning site NheI (not destroyed)
  Sequencing primers: 5′ CGACACGGAAATGTTGAATAC; 3′ TAGAAGGCACAGTCGAGG
Terms and licenses: Academic/Nonprofit Terms; Industry Terms: Not Available to Industry
Depositor comments: Leonard Lab plasmid reference number: L1478
How to cite: pPD933 ZF37x5-Compact_EYFP was a gift from Joshua Leonard (Addgene plasmid # 138928 ; http://n2t.net/addgene:138928 ; RRID:Addgene_138928)
