>Addgene plasmid #138928 | pPD933 ZF37x5-Compact_EYFP | depositor partial sequence | sequence record 268523 | ZF37x5-Compact promoter
AGATCTGCGAGTCAGTGCAGACGGCAAGTGGTCGAGTGCCACGCTGAGGACGTGTGATCTGAGGACGTGT
GCTTTGAGGACGTGTAGCCTGAGGACGTGTGCCGTGAGGACGTGTACGCTCTCTAGAGGGTATATAATGG
GGGCCACTAGTCTACTACCAGAGCTCATCGCTAGC
